>Addgene plasmid #237692 | p52K-linkerKS | addgene full sequence | sequence record 471761 | Addgene NGS Result
AAAAAAAATTAGTCAGCCATGGGGCGGAGAATGGGCGGAACTGGGCGGAGTTAGGGGCGGGATGGGCGGA
GTTAGGGGCGGGACTATGGTTGCTGACTAATTGAGATGCATGCTTTGCATACTTCTGCCTGCTGGGGAGC
CTGGGGACTTTCCACACCTGGTTGCTGACTAATTGAGATGCATGCTTTGCATACTTCTGCCTGCTGGGGA
GCCTGGGGACTTTCCACACCCTAACTGACACACATTCCACAGCTGGTTCTTTCCGCCTCAGGACTCTTCC
TTTTTCAATATTATTGAAGCATTTATCAGGGTTATTGTCTCATGAGCGGATACATATTTGAATGTATTTA
GAAAAATAAACAAATAGGGGTTCCGCGCACATTTCCCCGAAAAGTGCCACCTG
[124 nt withheld, positions 404-527]
C
[91 nt withheld, positions 529-619]
A
[49 nt withheld, positions 621-669]
CCTTTGACGTTGGAGTCCACGTTCTTT
[37 nt withheld, positions 697-733]
ACCCTATCTCGGTCTATTCTTTTGATTTATAAGGGATTTTGCCGATTTCGGCCTATTGGTTAAAAAATGA
GCTGATTTAACAAAAATTTAACGCGAATTTTAACAAAATATTAACGCTTACAATTTACGCCTTAAGATAC
ATTGATGAGTTTGGACAAACCACAACTAGAATGCAGTGAAAAAAATGCTTTATTTGTGAAATTTGTGATG
CTATTGCTTTATTTGTAACCATTATAAGCTGCAATAAACAAGTTAACAACAACAATTGCATTCATTTTAT
GTTTCAGGTTCAGGGGGAGGTGTGGGAGGTTTTTTAAAGCAAGTAAAACCTCTACAAATGTGGTATGGCT
GATTATGATCAGTTATCTAGATCCGGTGGATCCCGGGCCCGCGGTACCGTCGACCTATAGACAGGAGAAG
AAGAACTGCGCTAGAACCAACTTATTCATCATCATCATAGATCCTCCGCCTCCGCTTCCTCCGCCGCCGT
ACTCGCCGTCCTCTGGCTCGTACTCATCGTCCTCGTCATATTCCTCCACGCCGCCGACGTTGCCAGCGCG
CGCGGGTGCCACCGCCAGCCCAGGTCCGGCCCCAGCTGCCTCCAGGGCGCGTCGGCTTGGGGCCCAGCGC
AGGTCAGCGCCCGCGTCAAAGTAGGACTCGGCCTCTCTATCGCCGCTGCCCGTGCCAGCCAGGGCCCTTT
GCAGGCTGTGCATCAGCTCGCGGTCGCTGAGCTCGCGCCGCCGGCTCACGCTCACGGCCTTGTGGATGCG
CTCGTTGCGATAAACGCCCAGGTCGTCGCTCAAGGTAAGCACCTTCAGCGCCATGCGCATGTAGAACCCC
TCGATCTTTACCTCCTTGTCTATGGGAACGTAAGGGGTATGGTATATCTTGCGGGCGTAAAACTTGCCCA
GGCTAAGCATGGAATAGTTGATGGCGGCCACCTTGTCAGCCAGGCTCAAGCTGCGCTCCTGCACCACTAT
GCTCTGCAGGATGTTTATCAAATCGAGCAGCCAGCGGCCCTCGGGCTCTACTATGTTTAGCAGCGCATCC
CTGAATGCCTCGTTGTCCCTGCTGTGCTGCACTATAAGGAACAGCTGCGCCATGAGCGGCTTGCTATTTG
GGTTTTGCTCCAGCGCGCTTACAAAGTCCCACAGATGCATCAGTCCTATAGCCACCTCCTCGCGCGCCAC
AAGCGTACGCACGTGGTTGTTAAAGCTTTTTTGAAAGTTAATCTCCTGGTTCACCGTCTGCTCGTATGCG
GTTACCAGGTCGGCGGCCGCCACGTGTGCGCGCGCGGGACTAATCCCGGTTCGCGCGTCGGGCTCAAAGT
CCTCCTCGCGCAGCAACCGCTCGCGATTCAGGCCATGCCGCAGCTCGCGCCCTGCGTGGAACTTTCGATC
CCGCATCTCCTCGGGCTCCTCTCCCTCGCGGTCGCGAAACAGGTTCTGCCGCGGCACGTACGCCTCACGC
GTATCACGCTTCAGCTGCACCCTTGGGTGCCGCTCAGGAGAGGGCGCTCCTAGCCGCGCCAGGCCCTCGC
CCTCCTCCAAGTCCAGGTAGTGCCGGGCCCGGCGCCGCGGGGGTTCGTAATCACCATCTGCTGCCGCGTC
AACCGCGGATGTCGCCCCTCCTGACGCGGTAGGAGGAGGGGAGGGTGCCCTGCATGTCTGCCGCTGCTCT
TGCTCTTGCCGCTGCTGAGGAGGGGGGCGCATCTGCCGCAGCACCGGATGCATGCTAGCGGATCTGACGG
TTCACTAAACCAGCTCTGCTTATATAGACCTCCCACCGTACACGCCTACCGCCCATTTGCGTCAATGGGG
CGGAGTTGTTACGACATTTTGGAAAGTCCCGTTGATTTTGGTGCCAAAACAAACTCCCATTGACGTCAAT
GGGGTGGAGACTTGGAAATCCCCGTGAGTCAAACCGCTATCCACGCCCATTGATGTACTGCCAAAACCGC
ATCACCATGGTAATAGCGATGACTAATACGTAGATGTACTGCCAAGTAGGAAAGTCCCATAAGGTCATGT
ACTGGGCATAATGCCAGGCGGGCCATTTACCGTCATTGACGTCAATAGGGGGCGTACTTGGCATATGATA
CACTTGATGTACTGCCAAGTGGGCAGTTTACCGTAAATACTCCACCCATTGACGTCAATGGAAAGTCCCT
ATTGGCGTTACTATGGGAACATACGTCATTATTGACGTCAATGGGCGGGGGTCGTTGGGCGGTCAGCCAG
GCGGGCCATTTACCGTAAGTTATGTAACGCGGAACTCCATATATGGGCTATGAACTAATGACCCCGTAAT
TGATTACTATTAATAACTAATGCATGGCGGTAATACGGTTATCCACAGAATCAGGGGATAACGCAGGAAA
GAACATGTGAGCAAAAGGCCAGCAAAAGGCCAGGAACCGTAAAAAGGCCGCGTTGCTGGCGTTTTTCCAT
AGGCTCCGCCCCCCTGACGAGCATCACAAAAATCGACGCTCAAGTCAGAGGTGGCGAAACCCGACAGGAC
TATAAAGATACCAGGCGTTTCCCCCTGGAAGCTCCCTCGTGCGCTCTCCTGTTCCGACCCTGCCGCTTAC
CGGATACCTGTCCGCCTTTCTCCCTTCGGGAAGCGTGGCGCTTTCTCATAGCTCACGCTGTAGGTATCTC
AGTTCGGTGTAGGTCGTTCGCTCCAAGCTGGGCTGTGTGCACGAACCCCCCGTTCAGCCCGACCGCTGCG
CCTTATCCGGTAACTATCGTCTTGAGTCCAACCCGGTAAGACACGACTTATCGCCACTGGCAGCAGCCAC
TGGTAACAGGATTAGCAGAGCGAGGTATGTAGGCGGTGCTACAGAGTTCTTGAAGTGGTGGCCTAACTAC
GGCTACACTAGAAGAACAGTATTTGGTATCTGCGCTCTGCTGAAGCCAGTTACCTTCGGAAAAAGAGTTG
GTAGCTCTTGATCCGGCAAACAAACCACCGCTGGTAGCGGTGGTTTTTTTGTTTGCAAGCAGCAGATTAC
GCGCAGAAAAAAAGGATCTCAAGAAGATCCTTTGATCTTTTCTACGGGGTCTGACGCTCAGTGGAACGAA
AACTCACGTTAAGGGATTTTGGTCATGAGATTATCAAAAAGGATCTTCACCTAGATCCTTTTAAATTAAA
AATGAAGTTTTAAATCAATCTAAAGTATATATGAGTAACCTGAGGCTATGGCAGGGCCTGCCGCCCCGAC
GTTGGCTGCGAGCCCTGGGCCTTCACCCGAACTTGGGGGGTGGGGTGGGGAAAAGGAAGAAACGCGGGCG
TATTGGCCCCAATGGGGTCTCGGTGGGGTATCGACAGAGTGCCAGCCCTGGGACCGAACCCCGCGTTTAT
GAACAAACGACCCAACACCGTGCGTTTTATTCTGTCTTTTTATTGCCGTCATAGCGCGGGTTCCTTCCGG
TATTGTCTCCTTCCGTGTTTCAGTTAGCCTCCCCCTAGGGTGGGCGAAGAACTCCAGCATGAGATCCCCG
CGCTGGAGGATCATCCAGCCGGCGTCCCGGAAAACGATTCCGAAGCCCAACCTTTCATAGAAGGCGGCGG
TGGAATCGAAATCTCGTGATGGCAGGTTGGGCGTCGCTTGGTCGGTCATTTCGAACCCCAGAGTCCCGCT
CAGAAGAACTCGTCAAGAAGGCGATAGAAGGCGATGCGCTGCGAATCGGGAGCGGCGATACCGTAAAGCA
CGAGGAAGCGGTCAGCCCATTCGCCGCCAAGCTCTTCAGCAATATCACGGGTAGCCAACGCTATGTCCTG
ATAGCGGTCCGCCACACCCAGCCGGCCACAGTCGATGAATCCAGAAAAGCGGCCATTTTCCACCATGATA
TTCGGCAAGCAGGCATCGCCATGGGTCACGACGAGATCCTCGCCGTCGGGCATGCTCGCCTTGAGCCTGG
CGAACAGTTCGGCTGGCGCGAGCCCCTGATGCTCTTCGTCCAGATCATCCTGATCGACAAGACCGGCTTC
CATCCGAGTACGTGCTCGCTCGATGCGATGTTTCGCTTGGTGGTCGAATGGGCAGGTAGCCGGATCAAGC
GTATGCAGCCGCCGCATTGCATCAGCCATGATGGATACTTTCTCGGCAGGAGCAAGGTGAGATGACAGGA
GATCCTGCCCCGGCACTTCGCCCAATAGCAGCCAGTCCCTTCCCGCTTCAGTGACAACGTCGAGCACAGC
TGCGCAAGGAACGCCCGTCGTGGCCAGCCACGATAGCCGCGCTGCCTCGTCTTGCAGTTCATTCAGGGCA
CCGGACAGGTCGGTCTTGACAAAAAGAACCGGGCGCCCCTGCGCTGACAGCCGGAACACGGCGGCATCAG
AGCAGCCGATTGTCTGTTGTGCCCAGTCATAGCCGAATAGCCTCTCCACCCAAGCGGCCGGAGAACCTGC
GTGCAATCCATCTTGTTCAATCATGCGAAACGATCCTCATCCTGTCTCTTGATCGATCTTTGCAAAAGCC
TAGGCCTCCAAAAAAGCCTCCTCACTACTTCTGGAATAGCTCAGAGGCCGAGGCGGCCTCGGCCTCTGCA
TAAAT
Features (pLannotate 1.2.2; 14 found; start..end, strand, type, name):
    273..377     -  promoter       AmpR promoter: bla
    404..832     +  rep_origin     f1 ori (sequence partly withheld): f1 bacteriophage origin of replication; arrow indicates direction of (+) strand synthesis
    866..987     -  polyA_signal   SV40 poly(A) signal: SV40 polyadenylation signal
   1010..1094    -  CDS            large T antigen (fragment): large T antigen from SV40 (simian virus 40)
   1111..1137    -  misc_feature   MCS (fragment): multiple cloning site
   1222..2466    -  CDS            L1: PKG3_ADE05 - Experimental evidence at protein level: Swiss-Prot protein existence level 1. Involved in viral genome packaging through its interaction with packaging proteins 1 and 2. After proteolytic cleavage by adenovirus protease, L1 52/55k protein is removed from the capsid during viral maturation. From Human adenovirus C serotype 5 (HAdV-5) (Human adenovirus 5).
   2495..2698    -  promoter       CMV promoter: human cytomegalovirus (CMV) immediate early promoter
   2699..3002    -  enhancer       CMV enhancer: human cytomegalovirus immediate early enhancer
   3177..3765    -  rep_origin     ori: high-copy-number ColE1/pMB1/pBR322/pUC origin of replication
   3987..4003    +  polyA_signal   bGH poly(A) signal (fragment): bovine growth hormone polyadenylation signal
   4094..4141    -  polyA_signal   HSV TK poly(A) signal: herpes simplex virus thymidine kinase polyadenylation signal (Cole and Stacy, 1985)
   4200..4352    -  CDS            ble (fragment): BLE_KLEPN - Experimental evidence at protein level: Swiss-Prot protein existence level 1. Binding protein with a strong affinity to the bleomycin family of antibiotics. Binds to CL990; an antimitotic-antibiotic compound. From Klebsiella pneumoniae.
   4373..5167    -  CDS            NeoR/KanR: aminoglycoside phosphotransferase from Tn5; aph(3')-II (or nptII); confers resistance to neomycin, kanamycin, and G418 (Geneticin®)
   5202..271     -  promoter       SV40 promoter (across the origin): SV40 enhancer and early promoter
