[The description below was written by a language model from this plasmid's Addgene catalogue record and pLannotate feature annotations shown in this document.]
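Description:
p52K-linkerKS is a mammalian expression plasmid built on the pEYFP-C1 backbone for overexpressing the adenovirus 5 L1 52/55K protein fused to a "linkerKS" element. The name and the associated work on a micropeptide "killswitch" for probing condensate microenvironments suggest that KS is that killswitch peptide joined through a linker, although the record does not define it explicitly. The insert was introduced by Gibson cloning. In the 5,288 nt sequenced record, the L1 52K coding sequence, which encodes a viral genome-packaging protein that is removed from the capsid during maturation, lies directly downstream of the human CMV immediate-early enhancer and promoter. It is followed by a remnant of the multiple cloning site and the SV40 polyadenylation signal. The short stretch between the end of the annotated L1 coding sequence and the MCS fragment is unannotated and is presumably where the linker-KS sequence sits. No EYFP or other fluorescent protein feature was detected, so the reporter of the parental backbone appears to have been replaced rather than fused to the insert.

The plasmid is maintained in E. coli at high copy through a ColE1/pUC-type origin, and it also carries an f1 origin for single-stranded DNA production. A single Tn5 NeoR/KanR cassette serves both hosts. A bacterial bla-type promoter drives kanamycin resistance in E. coli, while the SV40 enhancer/early promoter and the HSV TK polyadenylation signal allow G418 selection in mammalian cells. The small ble, bGH poly(A) and large T antigen fragments are probably annotation remnants of backbone sequence rather than functional parts. The stated purpose is overexpression of 52K-linkerKS in mammalian cells, presumably to test how the killswitch tag affects 52K-containing viral condensates.
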