Addgene plasmid #237692: p52K-linkerKS
Purpose: For overexpression of 52K-linkerKS
Depositing lab: Denes Hnisz. Depositing organization: Max Planck Institute for Molecular Genetics. Publication: Probing condensate microenvironments with a micropeptide killswitch. Zhang Y, Stoppelkamp I, Fernandez-Pernas P, Allram M, Charman M, Magalhaes AP, Piedavent-Salomon M, Sommer G, Sung YC, Meyer K, Grams N, Halko E, Dongre S, Meierhofer D, Malszycki M, Ilik IA, Aktas T, Kraushar ML, Vastenhouw N, Weitzman MD, Grebien F, Niskanen H, Hnisz D. Nature. 2025 Jun 4. doi: 10.1038/s41586-025-09141-5. PubMed 40468084.
Backbone
  Vector backbone: pEYFP-C1
  Vector type: Mammalian Expression
Growth in bacteria
  Bacterial resistance: Kanamycin, 50 μg/mL
  Growth temperature: 37°C
  Growth strain: DH5alpha
  Copy number: High Copy
Gene/Insert
  Gene/Insert name: 52K-linkerKS
  Species: Adenovirus 5
  Cloning method: Gibson Cloning
Terms and licenses: Academic/Nonprofit Terms; Industry Terms: Not Available to Industry
How to cite: p52K-linkerKS was a gift from Denes Hnisz (Addgene plasmid # 237692 ; http://n2t.net/addgene:237692 ; RRID:Addgene_237692)
